Addgene plasmid #216935: pST39-Mega'-deltaSK
Purpose: Mega' with knockout of GvpS and GvpK
Depositing lab: George Lu. Depositing organization: Rice University. Publication: Elucidating the assembly of gas vesicles by systematic protein-protein interaction analysis. Iburg M, Anderson AP, Wong VT, Anton ED, He A, Lu GJ. EMBO J. 2024 Oct;43(19):4156-4172. doi: 10.1038/s44318-024-00178-2. Epub 2024 Sep 3. PubMed 39227754.
Backbone
  Vector backbone: pST39
  Vector type: Bacterial Expression
Growth in bacteria
  Bacterial resistance: Ampicillin, 100 μg/mL
  Growth temperature: 30°C
  Growth strain: DH5alpha
  Copy number: Low Copy
Gene/Insert
  Gene/Insert name: Mega' with knockout of GvpS and GvpK
  Species: Synthetic; Priestia megaterium
  Cloning method: Gibson Cloning
Terms and licenses: Academic/Nonprofit Terms; Industry Terms: Not Available to Industry
Depositor comments: Please visit https://www.biorxiv.org/content/10.1101/2023.07.23.550228v1 for bioRxiv preprint.
How to cite: pST39-Mega'-deltaSK was a gift from George Lu (Addgene plasmid # 216935 ; http://n2t.net/addgene:216935 ; RRID:Addgene_216935)
