[The description below was written by a language model from this plasmid's Addgene catalogue record and pLannotate feature annotations shown in this document.]
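Description:
pST39-Mega'-deltaSK is an 8.2 kb bacterial expression plasmid built on the pST39 backbone, a T7-driven vector for co-expressing several genes in E. coli. It replicates from a ColE1/pMB1-type origin. The pBR322-derived bom region and the rop gene are also present, and rop holds plasmid numbers down, which fits the low copy number recorded for this construct. Selection is by ampicillin through the TEM beta-lactamase gene (bla), which has its own promoter. The short annotated "RSF ori" and mbeC fragments most likely reflect sequence similarity within this backbone region rather than separate functional elements.

The payload lies between a T7 promoter and a T7 terminator, a span of roughly 5.5 kb. It carries "Mega'", a gas vesicle gene cluster derived from Priestia (formerly Bacillus) megaterium, here with GvpS and GvpK knocked out. How the knockouts were made (deletion or otherwise) is not stated. Automated annotation identifies only two of the cluster's genes: gvpB, the GvpA-type protein that forms the core shell of the vesicle, and gvpJ, which has been suggested to influence vesicle shape. The remaining genes in the cluster are not annotated, so the feature table does not show the full gene content. The brief hits to a rice ADH 5'-UTR, ydeC and the SET1 tag are small fragments and are probably incidental matches. Expression requires a host that supplies T7 RNA polymerase.

The associated study mapped protein-protein interactions among gas vesicle proteins to understand how the vesicles assemble. This plasmid fits that work as a knockout variant for testing what the loss of GvpS and GvpK does to gas vesicle formation in a heterologous bacterial host.
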