Features (pLannotate 1.2.2; 15 found; start..end, strand, type, name):
     48..181     +  rep_origin     RSF ori (fragment): Plasmids containing the RSF 1030 origin of replication can be propagated in E. coli cells that contain additional plasmids with compatible origins.
    186..325     -  misc_feature   bom: basis of mobility region from pBR322
    427..618     -  CDS            rop: Rop protein, which maintains plasmids at low copy number; rop
    658..768     +  CDS            mbeC (fragment): MBEC_ECOLX - Experimental evidence at protein level: Swiss-Prot protein existence level 1. Required for efficient mobilization of ColE1 plasmid and is thus essential to promote the specific transfer of the plasmid during conjugation. Probably functions by inducing DNA bending, helping the MbeA relaxase to melt the DNA around the nic site and cleave the phosphodiester bond. Binds specifically double-stranded DNA (dsDNA) containing the ColE1 oriT but does not recognize the inverted repeat (IR). From Escherichia coli.
    855..873     +  promoter       T7 promoter: promoter for bacteriophage T7 RNA polymerase
   1121..1384    +  CDS            gvpB: GVPB_BACME - Protein inferred from homology: Swiss-Prot protein existence level 3. Gas vesicles are small, hollow, gas filled protein structures that are found in several microbial planktonic microorganisms. They allow the positioning of the organism at the favorable depth for growth. GvpA type proteins form the essential core of the structure. From Bacillus megaterium.
   3905..3921    +  5'UTR          OsADH 5'-UTR (fragment): translational enhancer from the 5'-UTR of the Oryza sativa alcohol dehydrogenase gene (Sugio et al., 2008)
   4560..4859    +  CDS            gvpJ: GVPJ_BACME - Protein inferred from homology: Swiss-Prot protein existence level 3. Gas vesicles are small, hollow, gas filled protein structures that are found in several microbial planktonic microorganisms. They allow the positioning of the organism at the favorable depth for growth. This protein could be important for the shape determination of the gas vesicle. From Bacillus megaterium.
   6278..6397    -  CDS            ydeC (fragment): YDEC_BACSU - Protein predicted: Swiss-Prot protein existence level 4. From Bacillus subtilis (strain 168).
   6430..6479    +  CDS            SET1 (fragment): solubility-enhancement tag derived from T7 phage gene 10B
   6487..6534    +  terminator     T7 terminator: transcription terminator for bacteriophage T7 RNA polymerase
   6601..6692    +  promoter       AmpR promoter: bla
   6693..7550    +  CDS            bla: BLAT_ECOLX - Experimental evidence at protein level: Swiss-Prot protein existence level 1. TEM-type are the most prevalent beta-lactamases in enterobacteria; they hydrolyze the beta-lactam bond in susceptible beta-lactam antibiotics, thus conferring resistance to penicillins and cephalosporins. TEM-3 and TEM-4 are capable of hydrolyzing cefotaxime and ceftazidime. TEM-5 is capable of hydrolyzing ceftazidime. TEM-6 is capable of hydrolyzing ceftazidime and aztreonam. TEM-8/CAZ-2, TEM- 16/CAZ-7 and TEM-24/CAZ-6 are markedly active against ceftazidime. IRT- 4 shows resistance to beta-lactamase in
   7557..7596    +  terminator     fd terminator: central terminator from bacteriophage fd (Otsuka and Kunisawa, 1982)
   7627..8215    +  rep_origin     ori: high-copy-number ColE1/pMB1/pBR322/pUC origin of replication
>Addgene plasmid #216935 | pST39-Mega'-deltaSK | addgene full sequence | sequence record 445606 | Addgene NGS Result
AACGCCAGCAACGCGGCCTTTTTACGGTTCCTGGCCTTTTGCTGGCCTTTTGCTCACATGTTCTTTCCTG
CGTTATCCCCTGATTCTGTGGATAACCGTATTACCGCCTTTGAGTGAGCTGATACCGCTCGCCGCAGCCG
AACGACCGAGCGCAGCGAGTCAGTGAGCGAGGAAGCGGAAGAGCGCCTGATGCGGTATTTTCTCCTTACG
CATCTGTGCGGTATTTCACACCGCAATGGTGCACTCTCAGTACAATCTGCTCTGATGCCGCATAGTTAAG
CCAGTATACACTCCGCTATCGCTACGTGACTGGGTCATGGCTGCGCCCCGACACCCGCCAACACCCGCTG
ACGCGCCCTGACGGGCTTGTCTGCTCCCGGCATCCGCTTACAGACAAGCTGTGACCGTCTCCGGGAGCTG
CATGTGTCAGAGGTTTTCACCGTCATCACCGAAACGCGCGAGGCAGCTGCGGTAAAGCTCATCAGCGTGG
TCGTGAAGCGATTCACAGATGTCTGCCTGTTCATCCGCGTCCAGCTCGTTGAGTTTCTCCAGAAGCGTTA
ATGTCTGGCTTCTGATAAAGCGGGCCATGTTAAGGGCGGTTTTTTCCTGTTTGGTCACTGATGCCTCCGT
GTAAGGGGGATTTCTGTTCATGGGGTAATGATACCGATGAAACGAGAGAGGATGCTCACGATACGGGTTA
CTGATGATGAACATGCCCGGTTACTGGAACGTTGTGAGGGTAAACAACTGGCGGTATGGATGCGGCGGGA
CCAGAGAAAAATCACTCAGGGTCAATGCCAGCGCTTCGTTAATACAGATGTAGGTGTTGGCACCATGCAT
CGATCCCGCGAAATTAATACGACTCACTATAGGGAGACCACAACGGTTTCCCTCTAGAGATAGCTTAGCG
ATGTGAAAGAAGCTGGAGAAAACTTTCAAGAAAAAGTTTCTTCTTCAGACGATAAAGAGAAGTCAAAAAA
TAAGCGGAAAATAAAAGGCGTAAATCAGATTAAAAAAGCAACGGATATTAAAAGCTCTACTAAGATTAAA
AGTTCTAATGATATTAAATCATCTACAGATTTAAAAACAATGGGATCATAAGCGAAAGGAGAAATGAGAT
ATGTCTATTCAAAAAAGTACTAATAGTTCAAGTTTAGCAGAAGTCATTGACCGTATTTTAGATAAAGGAA
TTGTTATTGATGCTTTTGCAAGAGTTTCTGTTGTAGGAATTGAAATTTTAACGATTGAAGCGCGAGTGGT
TATTGCCAGTGTTGATACATGGTTACGCTATGCAGAAGCAGTAGGGCTTCTTCGTGACGACGTAGAAGAA
AACGGTCTTCCTGAACGTTCAAATTCAAGTGAAGGGCAGCCGCGTTTTAGTATTTAATATGAAGTGGTAT
GGAACCTTCCTTTTTTGAGGGTGGTTCCAGCTTTTAGATCTAACTATTGGAGGCTACTAAAAATGGAAAT
TAAAAAAATTATGCAAGCCGTGAACGACTTTTTCGGTGAACACGTAGCTCCTCCTCATAAAATTACCTCG
GTGGAAGCTACTGAAGATGAAGGTTGGAGAGTTATTGTTGAAGTCATTGAAGAACGAGAATATATGAAAA
AATACGCCAAAGATGAAATGCTCGGAACGTACGAGTGCTTTGTAAATAAAGAAAAAGAAGTCATTTCATT
CAAACGACTCGACGTCAGATATAGAAGCGCCATTGGCATTGAAGCATAAACGATAAGATGGCAGGAGGAA
CGTAAAAATGACCGTCTTAACAGACAAAAGGAAAAAAGGCAGTGGAGCTTTTATACAAGATGACGAGACA
AAAGAGGTTCTTTCAAGAGCGCTGAGCTATTTAAAATCCGGCTATTCCATTCATTTTACAGGTCCTGCCG
GCGGAGGCAAAACCTCTTTAGCGCGAGCGCTTGCTAAAAAGAGAAAGCGTCCTGTAATGCTGATGCACGG
GAATCACGAGCTCAACAACAAAGATTTAATTGGCGATTTTACGGGATACACGAGCAAAAAAGTAATCGAC
CAGTACGTTCGTTCTGTCTATAAAAAAGATGAACAGGTGAGTGAAAACTGGCAGGATGGCCGATTGCTTG
AAGCTGTAAAAAATGGCTATACGCTGATTTACGACGAATTTACTCGTTCTAAGCCTGCGACGAATAATAT
CTTTCTATCGATATTAGAAGAAGGCGTGCTGCCGCTGTATGGAGTAAAAATGACCGATCCTTTTGTGCGC
GTGCATCCCGATTTCCGCGTCATCTTCACAAGCAATCCAGCTGAGTATGCCGGCGTATATGATACGCAAG
ATGCGCTTCTCGACAGGTTAATTACCATGTTTATTGATTATAAAGACATCGACAGAGAGACAGCGATTTT
AACGGAGAAAACGGACGTAGAAGAAGATGAAGCGCGCACAATTGTAACGCTCGTAGCAAACGTGCGAAAC
CGCTCTGGAGACGAAAACAGCAGCGGACTTAGCCTGCGGGCTTCGCTTATGATCGCTACCCTTGCCACGC
AGCAAGACATTCCTATCGATGGAAGTGACGAAGATTTTCAAACGTTATGTATCGATATTTTGCATCATCC
GCTTACCAAATGTTTGGATGAAGAAAATGCAAAAAGCAAAGCCGAAAAAATCATTTTAGAAGAATGTAAG
AATATAGACACTGAAGAAAAGTAAAGGAGCTTGAAAACATGAGTGAAACAAACGAAACAGGTATTTATAT
TTTTAGCGCCATTCAAACGGATAAAGACGAAGAATTTGGCGCCGTGGAAGTAGAAGGAACAAAAGCTGAA
ACATTTTTGATTCGCTACAAAGACGCGGCTATGGTAGCAGCTGAAGTACCGATGAAAATTTATCATCCTA
ATCGCCAAAATTTATTAATGCATCAAAACGCAGTAGCAGCGATTATGGACAAGAACGATACGGTTATTCC
AATCAGCTTTGGGAATGTATTCAAATCAAAAGAAGACGTAAAAGTTCTTTTGGAAAACCTTTATCCGCAG
TTTGAAAAGCTGTTTCCAGCGATCAAAGGAAAAATTGAAGTCGGTTTAAAAGTAATTGGGAAAAAAGAAT
GGCTTGAGAAAAAAGTAAACGAAAATCCTGAACTTGAGAAAGTATCAGCATCCGTAAAAGGAAAATCAGA
AGCAGCCGGTTATTATGAGCGTATTCAACTTGGAGGAATGGCTCAAAAGATGTTTACTTCCCTGCAAAAA
GAAGTCAAGACAGATGTGTTTTCTCCGCTTGAAGAAGCAGCGGAAGCAGCAAAAGCAAATGAGCCAACGG
GCGAAACGATGCTTTTAAACGCGTCTTTCTTAATTAACCGAGAAGATGAAGCGAAGTTTGATGAAAAAGT
AAATGAAGCGCATGAAAACTGGAAAGACAAAGCCGATTTTCATTACAGCGGTCCTTGGCCTGCTTATAAT
TTTGTGAACATTCGCCTAAAAGTAGAAGAGAAATAACGTGCTTCACAAATTAGTAACCGCACCCATTAAC
CTTGTAGTGAAAATCGGCGAAAAAGTACAGGAAGAAGCTGATAAACAGCTATATGACCTTCCGACGATTC
AGCAAAAGCTCATTCAGCTTCAAATGATGTTTGAGCTTGGTGAAATTCCAGAAGAAGCGTTTCAAGAAAA
AGAAGATGAATTGTTAATGAGGTACGAAATTGCGAAACGCAGAGAAATTGAACAATGGGAAGAGCTAACA
CAAAAAAGAAATGAGGAATCCTAGATGGGAGAATTACTGTATTTATACGGTTTAATTCCAACAAAAGAAG
CAGCAGCCATAGAGCCGTTTCCATCTTATAAGGGGTTTGACGGAGAACATTCACTGTACCCAATTGCGTT
TGATCAGGTGACGGCTGTAGTTTCTAAGCTGGATGCTGACACCTATTCAGAAAAAGTGATTCAAGAAAAA
ATGGAGCAGGATATGAGCTGGCTGCAGGAAAAAGCATTTCATCATCACGAAACGGTAGCCGCTTTGTACG
AAGAATTTACGATCATTCCATTAAAATTTTGCACCATTTATAAAGGTGAAGAAAGTCTGCAGGCAGCTAT
TGAGATTAACAAAGAAAAGATAGAGAATTCACTGACGCTGCTTCAAGGAAATGAAGAGTGGAATGTGAAA
ATTTACTGTGATGATACAGAGCTTAAAAAAGGAATCAGCGAAACGAATGAAAGCGTGAAAGCGAAAAAAC
AAGAAATTAGTCACTTATCACCAGGAAGACAGTTTTTTGAAAAGAAAAAAATAGATCAGCTGATTGAAAA
AGAATTAGAGCTTCACAAAAACAAAGTGTGTGAAGAGATACATGACAAGCTAAAAGAATTATCGCTTTAT
GACTCTGTTAAAAAGAATTGGAGCAAAGACGTAACTGGCGCAGCTGAACAGATGGCGTGGAACAGCGTGT
TTCTTCTCCCGTCTCTGCAGATTACTAAGTTCGTAAACGAAATAGAAGAGCTTCAGCAAAGGCTTGAAAA
TAAAGGCTGGAAGTTTGAAGTGACGGGACCATGGCCGCCCTATCATTTCTCGAGCTTTGCGTAAAGTAGG
AGGAACAGTATGGCAGTCGAACATAATATGCAGTCAAGTACGATTGTAGATGTGCTCGAAAAGATTTTGG
ATAAAGGAGTCGTTATAGCGGGGGACATCACCGTAGGAATTGCAGATGTCGAGCTATTAACGATAAAGAT
CCGCTTGATTGTGGCTTCGGTTGATAAGGCAAAAGAAATCGGCATGGACTGGTGGGAAAATGATCCGTAT
CTCAGTTCAAAAGGAGCCAATAACAAAGCGCTCGAAGAAGAAAATAAAATGCTGCATGAGCGGTTAAAAA
CGCTTGAAGAAAAAATAGAAACGAAACGTTAAAAACTGTACGCTACTTAAAAAATGGAGGGATTTACAAT
GGCAACTGAAACAAAATTAGATAACACACAGGCAGAAAACAAGGAAAATAAAAATGCGGAAAACGGTTCA
AAAGAAAAGAACGGTTCAAAAGCAAGCAAAACAACAAGCAGCGGGCCAATCAAACGAGCGGTAGCAGGAG
GCATCATCGGTGCAACGATTGGATATGTATCGACTCCTGAAAATCGAAAAAGTCTCCTTGACCGCATTGA
TACAGACGAATTAAAAAGCAAAGCATCTGATTTAGGAACAAAGGTAAAAGAAAAATCAAAAAGCAGCGTG
GCCAGCCTGAAAACATCTGCGGGAAGCTTGTTTAAAAAAGATAAAGATAAATCAAAAGATGATGAAGAAA
ACGTAAATTCTTCTAGTAGCGAAACAGAAGACGATAACGTTCAAGAGTACGACGAGTTAAAAGAAGAAAA
TCAAACTCTTCAAGATCGCTTATCACAGCTTGAAGAAAAAATGAACATGCTTGTTGAGCTTAGCCTCAAT
AAAAATCAAGACGAAGAAGCGGAAGATACAGATTCCGACGAAGAAGAGAACGATGAGAACGATGAAAACG
ATGAAAACGAGCAGGACGATGAAAACGAAGAAGAAACATCTAAGCCACGTAAAAAGGATAAAAAAGAAGC
TGAGGAAGAAGAAAGTGAAAGTGACGAAGACAGCGAGGAAGAAGAGGAAGATTCTCGCTCAAACAAAAAA
AATAAAAAAGTAAAAACAGAAGAAGAAGACGAAGATGAAAGCGAAGAAGAAAAAAAGGAAGCGAAACCAA
AAAAGTCAACAGCTAAAAAATCAAAAAATACAAAAGCAAAGAAAAACACGGACGAAGAAGATGATGAAGC
AACATCTCTTTCTAGTGAAGACGATACAACAGCCTAAGACGTAAAGGAGGAAAGAAAGACATGAGTACAG
GCCCTTCTTTTTCAACTAAAGACAATACGCTTGAATACTTTGTGAAAGCTTCTAATAAACACGGCTTTTC
ACTTGATATTTCATTAAATGTAAACGGCGCTGTGATTTCCGGTACCATGATTTCAGCAAAAGAATACTTT
GATTACTTAAGCGAAACGTTTGAAGAAGGCAGTGAAGTGGCTCAGGCGCTAAGCGAACAATTCTCTTTAG
CAAGCGAAGCGAGCGAATCAAACGGAGAAGCAGAAGCCCATTTTATTCATTTGAAAAATACAAAGATTTA
CTGTGGAGACAGTAAATCTACTCCTTCTAAAGGCAAAATCTTTTGGAGAGGGAAAATAGCAGAAGTAGAC
GGGTTTTTCTTAGGAAAGATTTCTGATGCAAAATCAACGAGTAAAAAGAGTTCATAAAAAACGGCGGGGT
GATTGCCCCGCCGTTTTTTAGTGATGTGATGAGATGTGCAGCTTCTTTTTTCGATACATGAGCGGAGTCA
TCTTCATTTCTTTTCGAAACTGATTAATAAAATAGCTTGTACTATTAAACCCTACTTGATAGGCGACTTC
CGTCACATTTGCTTCTGCTTGCTGCAGTCCGGATTCGCGAACGCGTCTCGAGAGATCCGGCTGCTAACAA
AGCCCGAAAGGAAGCTGAGTTGGCTGCTGCCACCGCTGAGCAATAACTAGCATAACCCCTTGGGGCCTCT
AAACGGGTCTTGAGGGGTTTTTTGCTGAAAGGAGGAACTATATCCGACTAGTAGCCCGCCTAATGAGCGG
GCTTTTTTTTAATTCCCCTATTTGTTTATTTTTCTAAATACATTCAAATATGTATCCGCTCATGAGACAA
TAACCCTGATAAATGCTTCAATAATATTGAAAAAGGAAGAGTATGAGTATTCAACATTTCCGTGTCGCCC
TTATTCCCTTTTTTGCGGCATTTTGCCTTCCTGTTTTTGCTCACCCAGAAACGCTCGTGAAAGTAAAAGA
CGCAGAGGACCAATTGGGGGCACGAGTGGGATACATAGAACTGGACTTGAATAGCGGTAAAATCCTTGAG
AGTTTTCGCCCTGAAGAGCGTTTTCCAATGATGAGCACTTTCAAAGTTCTGCTATGTGGAGCAGTATTAT
CCCGTGTAGATGCGGGGCAAGAGCAACTCGGACGACGAATACACTATTCGCAGAATGACTTGGTTGAATA
CTCCCCAGTGACAGAAAAGCACCTTACGGACGGAATGACGGTAAGAGAATTATGTAGTGCCGCCATAACG
ATGAGTGATAACACTGCGGCGAACTTACTTCTGACAACCATCGGTGGACCGAAGGAATTAACCGCTTTTT
TGCACAATATGGGAGACCATGTAACTCGCCTTGACCGTTGGGAACCAGAACTGAATGAAGCCATACCAAA
CGACGAGCGAGACACCACAATGCCTGCGGCAATGGCAACAACATTACGCAAACTATTAACTGGCGAACTA
CTTACTCTGGCTTCACGGCAACAATTAATAGACTGGCTTGAAGCGGATAAAGTTGCAGGACCACTACTGC
GTTCGGCACTTCCTGCTGGCTGGTTTATTGCTGATAAATCTGGGGCAGGAGAGCGTGGTTCACGGGGTAT
CATTGCCGCACTTGGACCAGATGGTAAGCCTTCCCGTATCGTAGTTATCTACACGACGGGTAGTCAGGCA
ACTATGGACGAACGAAATAGACAGATTGCTGAAATAGGGGCTTCACTGATTAAGCATTGGTAAACCGATA
CAATTAAAGGCTCCTTTTGGAGCCTTTTTTTTTGGACGGACCGGTAGAAAAGATCAAAGGATCTTCTTGA
GATCCTTTTTTTCTGCGCGTAATCTGCTGCTTGCAAACAAAAAAACCACCGCTACCAGCGGTGGTTTGTT
TGCCGGATCAAGAGCTACCAACTCTTTTTCCGAAGGTAACTGGCTTCAGCAGAGCGCAGATACCAAATAC
TGTCCTTCTAGTGTAGCCGTAGTTAGGCCACCACTTCAAGAACTCTGTAGCACCGCCTACATACCTCGCT
CTGCTAATCCTGTTACCAGTGGCTGCTGCCAGTGGCGATAAGTCGTGTCTTACCGGGTTGGACTCAAGAC
GATAGTTACCGGATAAGGCGCAGCGGTCGGGCTGAACGGGGGGTTCGTGCACACAGCCCAGCTTGGAGCG
AACGACCTACACCGAACTGAGATACCTACAGCGTGAGCTATGAGAAAGCGCCACGCTTCCCGAAGGGAGA
AAGGCGGACAGGTATCCGGTAAGCGGCAGGGTCGGAACAGGAGAGCGCACGAGGGAGCTTCCAGGGGGAA
ACGCCTGGTATCTTTATAGTCCTGTCGGGTTTCGCCACCTCTGACTTGAGCGTCGATTTTTGTGATGCTC
GTCAGGGGGGCGGAGCCTATGGAAA
